>Addgene plasmid #179077 | pBBK93 pHomL-TDH3p-Neon(gfp)-SSA1t-HomR (AmpR) | addgene full sequence | sequence record 361031 | Addgene NGS Result
TTACCAATGCTTAATCAGTGAGGCACCTATCTCAGCGATCTGTCTATTTCGTTCATCCATAGTTGCCTGA
CTCCCCGTCGTGTAGATAACTACGATACGGGAGGGCTTACCATCTGGCCCCAGTGCTGCAATGATACCGC
GGGACCCACGCTCACCGGCTCCAGATTTATCAGCAATAAACCAGCCAGCCGGAAGGGCCGAGCGCAGAAG
TGGTCCTGCAACTTTATCCGCCTCCATCCAGTCTATTAATTGTTGCCGGGAAGCTAGAGTAAGTAGTTCG
CCAGTTAATAGTTTGCGCAACGTTGTTGCCATTGCTACAGGCATCGTGGTGTCACGCTCGTCGTTTGGTA
TGGCTTCATTCAGCTCCGGTTCCCAACGATCAAGGCGAGTTACATGATCCCCCATGTTGTGCAAAAAAGC
GGTTAGCTCCTTCGGTCCTCCGATCGTTGTCAGAAGTAAGTTGGCCGCAGTGTTATCACTCATGGTTATG
GCAGCACTGCATAATTCTCTTACTGTCATGCCATCCGTAAGATGCTTTTCTGTGACTGGTGAGTACTCAA
CCAAGTCATTCTGAGAATAGTGTATGCGGCGACCGAGTTGCTCTTGCCCGGCGTCAATACGGGATAATAC
CGCGCCACATAGCAGAACTTTAAAAGTGCTCATCATTGGAAAACGTTCTTCGGGGCGAAAACTCTCAAGG
ATCTTACCGCTGTTGAGATCCAGTTCGATGTAACCCACTCGTGCACCCAACTGATCTTCAGCATCTTTTA
CTTTCACCAGCGTTTCTGGGTGAGCAAAAACAGGAAGGCAAAATGCCGCAAAAAAGGGAATAAGGGCGAC
ACGGAAATGTTGAATACTCATACTCTTCCTTTTTCAATATTATTGAAGCATTTATCAGGGTTATTGTCTC
ATGAGCGGATACATATTTGAATGTATTTAGAAAAATAAACAAATAGGGGTTCCGCGCACATTTCCCCGAA
AAGTGCCACCTGTCATGACCAAAATCCCTTAACGTGAGTTTTCGTTCCACTGAGCGTCAGACCCCGTAGA
AAAGATCAAAGGATCTTCTTGAGATCCTTTTTTTCTGCGCGTAATCTGCTGCTTGCAAACAAAAAAACCA
CCGCTACCAGCGGTGGTTTGTTTGCCGGATCAAGAGCTACCAACTCTTTTTCCGAAGGTAACTGGCTTCA
GCAGAGCGCAGATACCAAATACTGTTCTTCTAGTGTAGCCGTAGTTAGGCCACCACTTCAAGAACTCTGT
AGCACCGCCTACATACCTCGCTCTGCTAATCCTGTTACCAGTGGCTGCTGCCAGTGGCGATAAGTCGTGT
CTTACCGGGTTGGACTCAAGACGATAGTTACCGGATAAGGCGCAGCGGTCGGGCTGAACGGGGGGTTCGT
GCACACAGCCCAGCTTGGAGCGAACGACCTACACCGAACTGAGATACCTACAGCGTGAGCTATGAGAAAG
CGCCACGCTTCCCGAAGGGAGAAAGGCGGACAGGTATCCGGTAAGCGGCAGGGTCGGAACAGGAGAGCGC
ACGAGGGAGCTTCCAGGGGGAAACGCCTGGTATCTTTATAGTCCTGTCGGGTTTCGCCACCTCTGACTTG
AGCGTCGATTTTTGTGATGCTCGTCAGGGGGGCGGAGCCTATGGAAAAACGCCAGCAACGCGGCCTTTTT
ACGGTTCCTGGCCTTTTGCTGGCCTTTTGCTCACATGTTCTTTCCTGCGTTATCCCCTGATTCTGTGGAT
AACCGTGCGGCCGCCAATGTTATCTATTGGCAGATGTTCATACGGGGCTTTCAAATATTGATGAAATTAT
GTGATGTTTAGAAGAAGATTCGAACTGTTTTCAGTAGATTTGGTAACTGTGCAACCATAACTCATGCCCC
CTATTTATCGGCATTGAGATTGTAAAGGAAGTAAAACGCATTTTTGCAGATCTGTTCTCTTATGTATTTT
TAATCGTCCTTGTATGGAAGTATCAAAGGGGACGTTCTTCACCTCCTTGGAAAACGCAAACTTTCTTTTT
GCCTATCACAGTATCTTATCGAGCTAACTATTTTCGACACACATGAAAAAGCAGAAATATTAACGAAAAA
GAAAAGAAAGACCATGTCATGTACGGGCAATCAGAATATGCAAGATGAGCGGGAACGGGCGAAATGTGCA
CGCGCACAACTTACGAAACGCGGATGAGTCACTGACAGCCACCGCAGAGGTTCTGACTCCTACTGAGCTC
TATTGGAGGTGGCAGAACCGGTAATCCCACAGTGAGCAACTTGACAAACCAACAGATATAGGCTGTGTCT
TAAAATATACCATCCAATACCTTGATGAACTTTTCAAAGATGACTAAAATAAGTGAAATTTCAACATTAA
CTTCGAGCTGTAAACACAGTGGTTTCTTTGCATAAACACCATCAGCCTCAAGTCGTCAAGTAAAGATTTC
GTGTTCATGCAGATAGATAACAATCTATATGTTGATAATTAGCGTTGCCTCATCAATGCGTACACGAAGA
ATATACTAAAAAATGAGCAGGCAAGATAAACGAAGGCAAAGATGACAGAGCAGAAAGCCCTAGTAAAGCG
TATTACAAATGAAACCAAGATTCAGATTGCGATCCCTGAATTCGCATCTAGATGGTAGAGCCACAAACAG
CCGGTACAAGCAACGATCTCCAGGACCATCTGAATCATGCGCGGATGACACGAACTCACGACGGCGATCA
CAGACATTAACCCACAGTACAGACACTGCGACAACGTGGCAATTCGTCGCAATACCGTCTCACTGAACTG
GCCGATAATTGCAGACGAACGCAGTTCGAGTTTATCATTATCAATACTGCCATTTCAAAGAATACGTAAA
TAATTAATAGTAGTGATTTTCCTAACTTTATTTAGTCAAAAAATTAGCCTTTTAATTCTGCTGTAACCCG
TACATGCCCAAAATAGGGGGCGGGTTACACAGAATATATAACATCGTAGGTGTCTGGGTGAACAGTTTAT
TCCTGGCATCCACTAAATATAATGGAGCCCGCTTTTTAAGCTGGCATCCAGAAAAAAAAAGAATCCCAGC
ACCAAAATATTGTTTTCTTCACCAACCATCAGTTCATAGGTCCATTCTCTTAGCGCAACTACAGAGAACA
GGGGCACAAACAGGCAAAAAACGGGCACAACCTCAATGGAGTGATGCAACCTGCCTGGAGTAAATGATGA
CACAAGGCAATTGACCCACGCATGTATCTATCTCATTTTCTTACACCTTCTATTACCTTCTGCTCTCTCT
GATTTGGAAAAAGCTGAAAAAAAAGGTTGAAACCAGTTCCCTGAAATTATTCCCCTACTTGACTAATAAG
TATATAAAGACGGTAGGTATTGATTGTAATTCTGTAAATCTATTTCTTAAACTTCTTAAATTCTACTTTT
ATAGTTAGTCTTTTTTTTAGTTTTAAAACACCAAGAACTTAGTTTCGAATAAACACACATAAACAAACAA
AAGATCTATGGTTTCTAAGGGTGAAGAAGATAACATGGCTTCTTTGCCAGCCACCCACGAGTTGCACATC
TTCGGTTCCATTAACGGTGTCGACTTCGATATGGTCGGTCAAGGTACCGGTAACCCAAACGACGGTTACG
AAGAATTGAACTTGAAGTCTACCAAGGGCGACTTGCAGTTCTCCCCTTGGATTTTGGTTCCACACATCGG
TTACGGTTTCCACCAATACTTGCCATACCCAGACGGTATGTCCCCATTCCAAGCCGCCATGGTTGACGGT
TCTGGTTACCAAGTCCACAGAACCATGCAATTCGAAGATGGTGCTTCCTTGACCGTGAACTACAGATACA
CCTACGAAGGTTCTCACATCAAGGGCGAAGCCCAAGTTAAGGGTACCGGTTTCCCTGCTGACGGTCCAGT
CATGACTAACTCCTTGACCGCTGCTGACTGGTGTCGTTCCAAGAAAACCTACCCAAACGATAAGACCATC
ATTTCCACTTTCAAGTGGTCCTACACCACCGGTAACGGCAAGAGATACCGCTCTACCGCTCGTACCACCT
ACACCTTCGCCAAGCCAATGGCTGCCAACTACTTGAAGAACCAGCCTATGTACGTTTTCCGTAAGACCGA
GCTGAAGCATTCCAAGACTGAATTGAACTTCAAGGAATGGCAAAAGGCTTTCACCGACGTCATGGGTATG
GACGAATTGTACAAGGGATCCTAACTCGAGGCCAATTGGTGCGGCAATTGATAATAACGAAAATGTCTTT
TAATGATCTGGGTATAATGAGGAATTTTCCGAACGTTTTTACTTTATATATATATATACATGTAACATAT
ATTCTATACGCTATAGAGAAAGGAAATTTTTCAATTAAAAAAAAAATAGAGAAAGAGTTTCACTTCTTGA
TTATCGCTAACACTAATGGTTGAAGTACTGCTACTTTAATTTTATGCTGCCAATGAGACGACGGGGTCAT
CACGGCTCATCATGCGCCAAACAAATGTGTGCAATACACGCTCGGATGACTGCATGATGACCGCACTGAC
TGGGGACAGCAGATCCACCTAAGCCTGTGAGAGAAGCAGACACCCGACAGATCAAGGCAGTTAACTAGTG
CACTGCAGTACAAATCGTCCCCAACAAAAGTGGGCTCTCAAAATTCATCACATTTAAATGCATATAGGAA
GAGCAACAGTTGGTTTGCATCTGATGTTCCTTAAAGATTTCGACATAATGTGCGAAGTAGATCCCTTCAG
CACTGTACTTGTTTTTGCGACTAGATTGTAAATCATTCTTTATTTAATCTCTTTCTTTAACTACTGCTTA
AAGTATAATTTGGTCCGTAGTTTAATAACTATACTAAGCGAACGCTCTCTCGAAATTTTTCTTAACGCGT
CCTTGTACTGCGTCTAACGCTTTTGCCACTTGGATTTCTATTATAGGAAATAGTCTCACTTACTGGGCGA
CGAATTTTCGCGTTTTGATGAAGCACAGGAAGAATTTCTTTATGCTCAGAAGTTTGACAGCAAGCAAGTT
CATCATTCGAACTAGCCTTATTGTTTTAGTTCAGTGACAGCGAACTGCCGTACTCGATGCTTTATTTCTC
ACGGTAGAGCGGAAGAACAGATAGATCCCTACATATTGCTACCACTTCTATTACACAATAGTTTCAATAG
CTTGCAGCGTAGCTAAACTCTAAAATTTATCTAAATCACTCATATAAACCGAACCCTTCCCCTTCCGCTT
ATAGTACAGCTGATGCTCCTTCACTATTTTAACATGTGGAATTCTTGAAAGAATGAAATCGCCATGCCAA
GCCATCACACGGTCTTTTATGCAATTGATTGACCGCCTGCAACACATAGGCAGTAAAATTTTTACAAGCA
GTAGCAGAACAGGCCACACAATCGCAAGTGATTAACGTCCACACAGGTATAGGGTTTCTGGACCATATGA
TACATGCTCTGGCCAAGCATTCCGGCTGGTCGCTAATCGTTGAGTGCCGAGCGGCCGCGATTATCAAAAA
GGATCTTCACCTAGATCCTTTTAAATTAAAAATGAAGTTTTAAATCAATCTAAAGTATATATGAGTAAAC
TTGGTCTGACAG
Features (pLannotate 1.2.2; 10 found; start..end, strand, type, name):
      1..861     -  CDS            AmpR: β-lactamase; bla; confers resistance to ampicillin, carbenicillin, and related antibiotics
    862..966     -  promoter       AmpR promoter: bla
   1069..1657    +  rep_origin     ori: high-copy-number ColE1/pMB1/pBR322/pUC origin of replication
   2391..2510    +  rep_origin     ARS1 (fragment): S. cerevisiae autonomously replicating sequence ARS1/ARS416
   2515..2561    +  promoter       HIS3 promoter (fragment): S. cerevisiae HIS3
   2562..2624    +  CDS            HIS3 (fragment): imidazoleglycerol-phosphate dehydratase, required for histidine biosynthesis; S. cerevisiae HIS3; yeast auxotrophic marker
   2835..3501    +  promoter       GAP promoter: S. cerevisiae TDH3; promoter for glyceraldehyde-3-phosphate dehydrogenase
   3508..4215    +  CDS            mNeonGreen: mNeonGreen is a basic (constitutively fluorescent) green/yellow fluorescent protein published in 2013, derived from Branchiostoma lanceolatum. It is reported to be a very rapidly-maturing monomer with moderate acid sensitivity.
   5263..5289    +  rep_origin     ARS1 (fragment): S. cerevisiae autonomously replicating sequence ARS1/ARS416
   5386..5507    +  CDS            HIS3 (fragment): imidazoleglycerol-phosphate dehydratase, required for histidine biosynthesis; S. cerevisiae HIS3; yeast auxotrophic marker
