[The description below was written by a language model from this plasmid's Addgene catalogue record and pLannotate feature annotations shown in this document.]
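Description:
pBBK93 pHomL-TDH3p-Neon(gfp)-SSA1t-HomR is a yeast integration-cassette vector from the Markerless Yeast Localization and Overexpression (MyLO) CRISPR-Cas9 toolkit, built on the pYTK089 backbone by BsaI Golden Gate assembly. In E. coli it is maintained as a high-copy plasmid through a ColE1/pUC-type origin and selected with ampicillin via the β-lactamase gene and its native promoter. The annotated sequence is about 5.6 kb.

The payload is a single expression unit in which the strong constitutive S. cerevisiae TDH3 (GAP) promoter drives mNeonGreen, a bright, rapidly maturing monomeric green/yellow fluorescent protein. According to the construct name, an SSA1 terminator follows, although this element was not picked up in the automated annotation. The fluorescent protein carries no annotated targeting sequence or fusion partner, consistent with its stated role as an overexpressed, bright marker of the cytosol. The unit is flanked by left and right homology arms (HomL and HomR in the name), which are meant to direct the cassette into the yeast genome by homologous recombination. The record does not state the target locus. The short ARS1 and HIS3 promoter/coding fragments annotated on either side of the expression unit lie where these arms would be expected and may simply reflect sequence similarity within them. They are too small to be a working yeast origin or histidine marker, which fits the toolkit's markerless design, where Cas9 cleavage rather than an auxotrophic or drug marker is used to recover integrants. Typical use is as a donor for making yeast strains with a cytosolic reference signal for localization imaging.
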