Addgene plasmid #179077: pBBK93 pHomL-TDH3p-Neon(gfp)-SSA1t-HomR (AmpR)
Purpose: Vector containing a yeast integration cassette for expressing TDH3p-Neon(gfp), an overexpressed (bright) marker for the cytosol
Depositing lab: Vincent Martin. Depositing organization: Concordia University. Publication: The MyLo CRISPR-Cas9 Toolkit: A Markerless Yeast Localization and Overexpression CRISPR-Cas9 Toolkit. Bean BDM, Whiteway M, Martin VJJ. G3 (Bethesda). 2022 Jun 16. pii: 6609175. doi: 10.1093/g3journal/jkac154. PubMed 35708612.
Backbone
  Vector backbone: pYTK089 (ColE1, AmpR)
  Vector type: Yeast Expression
Growth in bacteria
  Bacterial resistance: Ampicillin, 100 μg/mL
  Growth temperature: 37°C
  Growth strain: DH5alpha
  Copy number: High Copy
Gene/Insert
  Gene/Insert name: TDH3p-Neon(gfp)
  Species: S. cerevisiae (budding yeast)
  Cloning method: Restriction Enzyme; 5′ cloning site Unknown (unknown if destroyed); 3′ cloning site Unknown (unknown if destroyed)
Terms and licenses: Academic/Nonprofit Terms; Industry Terms: Not Available to Industry
Depositor comments: Part of the Markerless Yeast Localization and Overexpression (MyLO) CRISPR-Cas9 Toolkit. Vector cloned using BsaI Golden Gate cloning
How to cite: pBBK93 pHomL-TDH3p-Neon(gfp)-SSA1t-HomR (AmpR) was a gift from Vincent Martin (Addgene plasmid # 179077 ; http://n2t.net/addgene:179077 ; RRID:Addgene_179077)
